>Addgene plasmid #105997 | sgLenti-orthogonal | depositor full sequence | sequence record 205613 | sgLenti-orthogonal sequence 8754 bps
GTCGACGGATCGGGAGATCTCCCGATCCCCTATGGTGCACTCTCAGTACAATCTGCTCTGATGCCGCATA
GTTAAGCCAGTATCTGCTCCCTGCTTGTGTGTTGGAGGTCGCTGAGTAGTGCGCGAGCAAAATTTAAGCT
ACAACAAGGCAAGGCTTGACCGACAATTGCATGAAGAATCTGCTTAGGGTTAGGCGTTTTGCGCTGCTTC
GCGATGTACGGGCCAGATATACGCGTTGACATTGATTATTGACTAGTTATTAATAGTAATCAATTACGGG
GTCATTAGTTCATAGCCCATATATGGAGTTCCGCGTTACATAACTTACGGTAAATGGCCCGCCTGGCTGA
CCGCCCAACGACCCCCGCCCATTGACGTCAATAATGACGTATGTTCCCATAGTAACGCCAATAGGGACTT
TCCATTGACGTCAATGGGTGGAGTATTTACGGTAAACTGCCCACTTGGCAGTACATCAAGTGTATCATAT
GCCAAGTACGCCCCCTATTGACGTCAATGACGGTAAATGGCCCGCCTGGCATTATGCCCAGTACATGACC
TTATGGGACTTTCCTACTTGGCAGTACATCTACGTATTAGTCATCGCTATTACCATGGTGATGCGGTTTT
GGCAGTACATCAATGGGCGTGGATAGCGGTTTGACTCACGGGGATTTCCAAGTCTCCACCCCATTGACGT
CAATGGGAGTTTGTTTTGGCACCAAAATCAACGGGACTTTCCAAAATGTCGTAACAACTCCGCCCCATTG
ACGCAAATGGGCGGTAGGCGTGTACGGTGGGAGGTCTATATAAGCAGCGCGTTTTGCCTGTACTGGGTCT
CTCTGGTTAGACCAGATCTGAGCCTGGGAGCTCTCTGGCTAACTAGGGAACCCACTGCTTAAGCCTCAAT
AAAGCTTGCCTTGAGTGCTTCAAGTAGTGTGTGCCCGTCTGTTGTGTGACTCTGGTAACTAGAGATCCCT
CAGACCCTTTTAGTCAGTGTGGAAAATCTCTAGCAGTGGCGCCCGAACAGGGACTTGAAAGCGAAAGGGA
AACCAGAGGAGCTCTCTCGACGCAGGACTCGGCTTGCTGAAGCGCGCACGGCAAGAGGCGAGGGGCGGCG
ACTGGTGAGTACGCCAAAAATTTTGACTAGCGGAGGCTAGAAGGAGAGAGATGGGTGCGAGAGCGTCAGT
ATTAAGCGGGGGAGAATTAGATCGCGATGGGAAAAAATTCGGTTAAGGCCAGGGGGAAAGAAAAAATATA
AATTAAAACATATAGTATGGGCAAGCAGGGAGCTAGAACGATTCGCAGTTAATCCTGGCCTGTTAGAAAC
ATCAGAAGGCTGTAGACAAATACTGGGACAGCTACAACCATCCCTTCAGACAGGATCAGAAGAACTTAGA
TCATTATATAATACAGTAGCAACCCTCTATTGTGTGCATCAAAGGATAGAGATAAAAGACACCAAGGAAG
CTTTAGACAAGATAGAGGAAGAGCAAAACAAAAGTAAGACCACCGCACAGCAAGCGGCCGGCCGCTGATC
TTCAGACCTGGAGGAGGAGATATGAGGGACAATTGGAGAAGTGAATTATATAAATATAAAGTAGTAAAAA
TTGAACCATTAGGAGTAGCACCCACCAAGGCAAAGAGAAGAGTGGTGCAGAGAGAAAAAAGAGCAGTGGG
AATAGGAGCTTTGTTCCTTGGGTTCTTGGGAGCAGCAGGAAGCACTATGGGCGCAGCGTCAATGACGCTG
ACGGTACAGGCCAGACAATTATTGTCTGGTATAGTGCAGCAGCAGAACAATTTGCTGAGGGCTATTGAGG
CGCAACAGCATCTGTTGCAACTCACAGTCTGGGGCATCAAGCAGCTCCAGGCAAGAATCCTGGCTGTGGA
AAGATACCTAAAGGATCAACAGCTCCTGGGGATTTGGGGTTGCTCTGGAAAACTCATTTGCACCACTGCT
GTGCCTTGGAATGCTAGTTGGAGTAATAAATCTCTGGAACAGATTTGGAATCACACGACCTGGATGGAGT
GGGACAGAGAAATTAACAATTACACAAGCTTAATACACTCCTTAATTGAAGAATCGCAAAACCAGCAAGA
AAAGAATGAACAAGAATTATTGGAATTAGATAAATGGGCAAGTTTGTGGAATTGGTTTAACATAACAAAT
TGGCTGTGGTATATAAAATTATTCATAATGATAGTAGGAGGCTTGGTAGGTTTAAGAATAGTTTTTGCTG
TACTTTCTATAGTGAATAGAGTTAGGCAGGGATATTCACCATTATCGTTTCAGACCCACCTCCCAACCCC
GAGGGGACCCGACAGGCCCGAAGGAATAGAAGAAGAAGGTGGAGAGAGAGACAGAGACAGATCCATTCGA
TTAGTGAACGGATCGGCACTGCGTGCGCCAATTCTGCAGACAAATGGCAGTATTCATCCACAATTTTAAA
AGAAAAGGGGGGATTGGGGGGTACAGTGCAGGGGAAAGAATAGTAGACATAATAGCAACAGACATACAAA
CTAAAGAATTACAAAAACAAATTACAAAAATTCAAAATTTTCGGGTTTATTACAGGGACAGCAGAGATCC
AGTTTGGTTAGTACCGGGCCCGCTCTAGAGATCCGACGCGCCATCTCTAGGCCCGCGCCGGCCCCCTCGC
ACGGACTTGTGGGAGAAGCTCGGCTACTCCCCTGCCCCGGTTAATTTGCATATAATATTTCCTAGTAACT
ATAGAGGCTTAATGTGCGATAAAAGACAGATAATCTGTTCTTTTTAATACTAGCTACATTTTACATGATA
GGCTTGGATTTCTATAACTTCGTATAGCATACATTATACGAAGTTATAAACAGCACAAAAGGAAACTCAC
CCTAACTGTAAAGTAATTGTGTGTTTTGAGACTATAAGTATCCCTTGGAGAACCACCTTGTTGGAGACGC
AGGTGTCACTGGCGCTGTTGGTGCCGGCACCTGACACAGCAGAGGATGCAGAGCCCAAGGGGCGCGCCAA
AGCCGAAGGAGCCACCCAGCACGCAAGCCAGGAACCACCTGCGATCGTTTAAGAGCTATGCTGGAAACAG
CATAGCAAGTTTAAATAAGGCTAGTCCGTTATCAACTTGAAAAAGTGGCACCGAGTCGGTGCTTTTTTTG
CATGCACAGCATCCCCAAAGGAGGTGAGCACTTTCTTGCCGTGGGCGCGGACCATGGGGTTGCCAAGGAT
GGCAGTGGGGCTGGAGAGGTTCCCAAAGGACGCAAAGAACCTCTGGGTCCAGGGGTAGACGATCAGCAGC
CTGGCCAGGGCTTCGGCCCCACATTCGGCCACATTGACCTTGCCCCAGAGGCCGGTGATGAGCCCTAGGT
AGCGGTCGGGCAGGAAGAGGGCCTATTTCCCATGATTCCTTCATATTTGCATATACGATACAAGGTCTGT
TAGAGAGATAATTAGAATTAATTTGACTGTAAACACAAAGATATTAGTACAAAATACGTGACGTAGAAAG
TAATAATTTCTTGGGTAGTTTGCAGTTTTAAAATTATGTTTTAAAATGGACTATCATATGCTTACCGTAA
CTTGAAAGTATTTCGATTTCTTGGCTTTATATATCTTGTGGAAAGGACGAAACACCGTGAGACGCAGGTA
CTTCCCCAGCACCAGCGTCTTCCCTTGAGTGACAGCTAGGAGTTGTGAGGCGCGCCGCAGCAGCAGCAGC
AAGCGCCTAAGAGAGATGGCTCGGCACATGTACCTGCGATCGTTTTAGTACTCTGGAAACAGAATCTACT
AAAACAAGGCAAAATGCCGTGTTTATCTCGTCAACTTGTTGGCGAGATTTTTGCGTCGATACGTGATTGC
CGGTAGATCGGAAGAGCACACGTCTGAACTCCAGTCACGCGTGGATAACCGTATTACCGCCATGCATGTG
CCCGTCAGTGGGCAGAGCGCACATCGCCCACAGTCCCCGAGAAGTTGGGGGGAGGGGTCGGCAATTGAAC
CGGTGCCTAGAGAAGGTGGCGCGGGGTAAACTGGGAAAGTGATGTCGTGTACTGGCTCCGCCTTTTTCCC
GAGGGTGGGGGAGAACCGTATATAAGTGCAGTAGTCGCCGTGAACGTTCTTTTTCGCAACGGGTTTGCCG
CCAGAACAGTGAGCTAGCCCACCATGACCGAGTACAAGCCCACGGTGCGCCTCGCCACCCGCGACGACGT
CCCCCGGGCCGTACGCACCCTCGCCGCCGCGTTCGCCGACTACCCCGCCACGCGCCACACCGTCGACCCG
GACCGCCACATCGAGCGGGTCACCGAGCTGCAAGAACTCTTCCTCACGCGCGTCGGGCTCGACATCGGCA
AGGTGTGGGTCGCGGACGACGGCGCCGCGGTGGCGGTCTGGACCACGCCGGAGAGCGTCGAAGCGGGGGC
GGTGTTCGCCGAGATCGGCCCGCGCATGGCCGAGTTGAGCGGTTCCCGGCTGGCCGCGCAGCAACAGATG
GAAGGCCTCCTGGCGCCGCACCGGCCCAAGGAGCCCGCGTGGTTCCTGGCCACCGTCGGCGTCTCGCCCG
ACCACCAGGGCAAGGGTCTGGGCAGCGCCGTCGTGCTCCCCGGAGTGGAGGCGGCCGAGCGCGCCGGGGT
GCCCGCCTTCCTGGAGACCTCCGCGCCCCGCAACCTCCCCTTCTACGAGCGGCTCGGCTTCACCGTCACC
GCCGACGTCGAGGTGCCCGAAGGACCGCGCACCTGGTGCATGACCCGCAAGCCCGGTGCCGGATCGGGAG
AGGGCAGAGGAAGTCTGCTAACATGCGGTGACGTCGAGGAGAATCCTGGCCCACCGGTCGCCACCATGGT
GAGCAAGGGCGAGGAGGATAACATGGCCATCATCAAGGAGTTCATGCGCTTCAAGGTGCACATGGAGGGC
TCCGTGAACGGCCACGAGTTCGAGATCGAGGGCGAGGGCGAGGGCCGCCCCTACGAGGGCACCCAGACCG
CCAAGCTGAAGGTGACCAAGGGTGGCCCCCTGCCCTTCGCCTGGGACATCCTGTCCCCTCAGTTCATGTA
CGGCTCCAAGGCCTACGTGAAGCACCCCGCCGACATCCCCGACTACTTGAAGCTGTCCTTCCCCGAGGGC
TTCAAGTGGGAGCGCGTGATGAACTTCGAGGACGGCGGCGTGGTGACCGTGACCCAGGACTCCTCCCTGC
AGGACGGCGAGTTCATCTACAAGGTGAAGCTGCGCGGCACCAACTTCCCCTCCGACGGCCCCGTAATGCA
GAAGAAGACCATGGGCTGGGAGGCCTCCTCCGAGCGGATGTACCCCGAGGACGGCGCCCTGAAGGGCGAG
ATCAAGCAGAGGCTGAAGCTGAAGGACGGCGGCCACTACGACGCTGAGGTCAAGACCACCTACAAGGCCA
AGAAGCCCGTGCAGCTGCCCGGCGCCTACAACGTCAACATCAAGTTGGACATCACCTCCCACAACGAGGA
CTACACCATCGTGGAACAGTACGAACGCGCCGAGGGCCGCCACTCCACCGGCGGCATGGACGAGCTGTAC
AAGGGAGCTGATCCAAAAAAGAAGAGAAAGGTATAGTTAATTAAGTCGAGGGACCTAACATGTTTAAGGG
TTCCGGTTCCACTAGGTACAATTCGATATCAAGCTTATCGATAATCAACCTCTGGATTACAAAATTTGTG
AAAGATTGACTGGTATTCTTAACTATGTTGCTCCTTTTACGCTATGTGGATACGCTGCTTTAATGCCTTT
GTATCATGCTATTGCTTCCCGTATGGCTTTCATTTTCTCCTCCTTGTATAAATCCTGGTTGCTGTCTCTT
TATGAGGAGTTGTGGCCCGTTGTCAGGCAACGTGGCGTGGTGTGCACTGTGTTTGCTGACGCAACCCCCA
CTGGTTGGGGCATTGCCACCACCTGTCAGCTCCTTTCCGGGACTTTCGCTTTCCCCCTCCCTATTGCCAC
GGCGGAACTCATCGCCGCCTGCCTTGCCCGCTGCTGGACAGGGGCTCGGCTGTTGGGCACTGACAATTCC
GTGGTGTTGTCGGGGAAATCATCGTCCTTTCCTTGGCTGCTCGCCTGTGTTGCCACCTGGATTCTGCGCG
GGACGTCCTTCTGCTACGTCCCTTCGGCCCTCAATCCAGCGGACCTTCCTTCCCGCGGCCTGCTGCCGGC
TCTGCGGCCTCTTCCGCGTCTTCGCCTTCGCCCTCAGACGAGTCGGATCTCCCTTTGGGCCGCCTCCCCG
CATCGATACCGTCGACCTCGATCGAGACCTAGAAAAACATGGAGCAATCACAAGTAGCAATACAGCAGCT
ACCAATGCTGATTGTGCCTGGCTAGAAGCACAAGAGGAGGAGGAGGTGGGTTTTCCAGTCACACCTCAGG
TACCTTTAAGACCAATGACTTACAAGGCAGCTGTAGATCTTAGCCACTTTTTAAAAGAAAAGGGGGGACT
GGAAGGGCTAATTCACTCCCAACGAAGACAAGATATCCTTGATCTGTGGATCTACCACACACAAGGCTAC
TTCCCTGATTGGCAGAACTACACACCAGGGCCAGGGATCAGATATCCACTGACCTTTGGATGGTGCTACA
AGCTAGTACCAGTTGAGCAAGAGAAGGTAGAAGAAGCCAATGAAGGAGAGAACACCCGCTTGTTACACCC
TGTGAGCCTGCATGGGATGGATGACCCGGAGAGAGAAGTATTAGAGTGGAGGTTTGACAGCCGCCTAGCA
TTTCATCACATGGCCCGAGAGCTGCATCCGGACTGTACTGGGTCTCTCTGGTTAGACCAGATCTGAGCCT
GGGAGCTCTCTGGCTAACTAGGGAACCCACTGCTTAAGCCTCAATAAAGCTTGCCTTGAGTGCTTCAAGT
AGTGTGTGCCCGTCTGTTGTGTGACTCTGGTAACTAGAGATCCCTCAGACCCTTTTAGTCAGTGTGGAAA
ATCTCTAGCAGCATGTGAGCAAAAGGCCAGCAAAAGGCCAGGAACCGTAAAAAGGCCGCGTTGCTGGCGT
TTTTCCATAGGCTCCGCCCCCCTGACGAGCATCACAAAAATCGACGCTCAAGTCAGAGGTGGCGAAACCC
GACAGGACTATAAAGATACCAGGCGTTTCCCCCTGGAAGCTCCCTCGTGCGCTCTCCTGTTCCGACCCTG
CCGCTTACCGGATACCTGTCCGCCTTTCTCCCTTCGGGAAGCGTGGCGCTTTCTCATAGCTCACGCTGTA
GGTATCTCAGTTCGGTGTAGGTCGTTCGCTCCAAGCTGGGCTGTGTGCACGAACCCCCCGTTCAGCCCGA
CCGCTGCGCCTTATCCGGTAACTATCGTCTTGAGTCCAACCCGGTAAGACACGACTTATCGCCACTGGCA
GCAGCCACTGGTAACAGGATTAGCAGAGCGAGGTATGTAGGCGGTGCTACAGAGTTCTTGAAGTGGTGGC
CTAACTACGGCTACACTAGAAGAACAGTATTTGGTATCTGCGCTCTGCTGAAGCCAGTTACCTTCGGAAA
AAGAGTTGGTAGCTCTTGATCCGGCAAACAAACCACCGCTGGTAGCGGTGGTTTTTTTGTTTGCAAGCAG
CAGATTACGCGCAGAAAAAAAGGATCTCAAGAAGATCCTTTGATCTTTTCTACGGGGTCTGACGCTCAGT
GGAACGAAAACTCACGTTAAGGGATTTTGGTCATGAGATTATCAAAAAGGATCTTCACCTAGATCCTTTT
AAATTAAAAATGAAGTTTTAAATCAATCTAAAGTATATATGAGTAAACTTGGTCTGACAGTTACCAATGC
TTAATCAGTGAGGCACCTATCTCAGCGATCTGTCTATTTCGTTCATCCATAGTTGCCTGACTCCCCGTCG
TGTAGATAACTACGATACGGGAGGGCTTACCATCTGGCCCCAGTGCTGCAATGATACCGCGAGACCCACG
CTCACCGGCTCCAGATTTATCAGCAATAAACCAGCCAGCCGGAAGGGCCGAGCGCAGAAGTGGTCCTGCA
ACTTTATCCGCCTCCATCCAGTCTATTAATTGTTGCCGGGAAGCTAGAGTAAGTAGTTCGCCAGTTAATA
GTTTGCGCAACGTTGTTGCCATTGCTACAGGCATCGTGGTGTCACGCTCGTCGTTTGGTATGGCTTCATT
CAGCTCCGGTTCCCAACGATCAAGGCGAGTTACATGATCCCCCATGTTGTGCAAAAAAGCGGTTAGCTCC
TTCGGTCCTCCGATCGTTGTCAGAAGTAAGTTGGCCGCAGTGTTATCACTCATGGTTATGGCAGCACTGC
ATAATTCTCTTACTGTCATGCCATCCGTAAGATGCTTTTCTGTGACTGGTGAGTACTCAACCAAGTCATT
CTGAGAATAGTGTATGCGGCGACCGAGTTGCTCTTGCCCGGCGTCAATACGGGATAATACCGCGCCACAT
AGCAGAACTTTAAAAGTGCTCATCATTGGAAAACGTTCTTCGGGGCGAAAACTCTCAAGGATCTTACCGC
TGTTGAGATCCAGTTCGATGTAACCCACTCGTGCACCCAACTGATCTTCAGCATCTTTTACTTTCACCAG
CGTTTCTGGGTGAGCAAAAACAGGAAGGCAAAATGCCGCAAAAAAGGGAATAAGGGCGACACGGAAATGT
TGAATACTCATACTCTTCCTTTTTCAATATTATTGAAGCATTTATCAGGGTTATTGTCTCATGAGCGGAT
ACATATTTGAATGTATTTAGAAAAATAAACAAATAGGGGTTCCGCGCACATTTCCCCGAAAAGTGCCACC
TGAC
Features (pLannotate 1.2.2; 28 found; start..end, strand, type, name):
     31..83      -  misc_feature   bom (fragment): basis of mobility region from pBR322
    238..617     +  enhancer       CMV enhancer: human cytomegalovirus immediate early enhancer
    618..817     +  promoter       CMV promoter: human cytomegalovirus (CMV) immediate early promoter
    835..1015    +  LTR            5' LTR (truncated): truncated 5' long terminal repeat (LTR) from HIV-1
   1062..1187    +  misc_feature   HIV-1 Ψ: packaging signal of human immunodeficiency virus type 1
   1171..1509    +  CDS            HIV-1 gag (fragment): gag protein from human immunodeficiency virus 1; gag
   1684..1917    +  misc_feature   RRE: The Rev response element (RRE) of HIV-1 allows for Rev-dependent mRNA export from the nucleus to the cytoplasm.
   2294..2394    +  CDS            Rev (fragment): human immunodeficiency virus 1 (HIV-1) Rev protein; rev; enhances nuclear export of unspliced and incompletely spliced viral mRNAs
   2444..2561    +  misc_feature   cPPT/CTS: central polypurine tract and central termination sequence of HIV-1
   2814..2847    +  protein_bind   loxP: Cre-mediated recombination occurs in the 8-bp core sequence (GCATACAT). Cre recombinase
   2949..3044    -  CDS            Cd4 (fragment): CD4_RAT - Experimental evidence at protein level: Swiss-Prot protein existence level 1. Integral membrane glycoprotein that plays an essential role in the immune response and serves multiple functions in responses against both external and internal offenses. In T-cells, functions primarily as a coreceptor for MHC class II molecule:peptide complex. The antigens presented by class II peptides are derived from extracellular proteins while class I peptides are derived from cytosolic proteins. Interacts simultaneously with the T-cell receptor (TCR) and the MHC class II presented by antigen presenti
   3075..3142    +  misc_RNA       tracrRNA (fragment): trans-activating CRISPR RNA for the Streptococcus pyogenes CRISPR/Cas9 system
   3155..3352    -  CDS            HBB (fragment): HBB_COTJA - Experimental evidence at protein level: Swiss-Prot protein existence level 1. Involved in oxygen transport from the lung to the various peripheral tissues. From Coturnix japonica (Japanese quail) (Coturnix coturnix japonica).
   3377..3618    +  promoter       U6 promoter: RNA polymerase III promoter for human U6 snRNA
   3641..3739    -  CDS            Cd4 (fragment): CD4_MOUSE - Experimental evidence at protein level: Swiss-Prot protein existence level 1. Integral membrane glycoprotein that plays an essential role in the immune response and serves multiple functions in responses against both external and internal offenses. In T-cells, functions primarily as a coreceptor for MHC class II molecule:peptide complex. The antigens presented by class II peptides are derived from extracellular proteins while class I peptides are derived from cytosolic proteins. Interacts simultaneously with the T-cell receptor (TCR) and the MHC class II presented by antigen presen
   3752..3827    +  misc_RNA       Sa gRNA scaffold: guide RNA scaffold for the Staphylococcus aureus CRISPR/Cas9 system
   3930..4138    +  promoter       EF-1α core promoter: core promoter for human elongation factor EF-1α
   4154..4750    +  CDS            PuroR: puromycin N-acetyltransferase; pac from Streptomyces alboniger; confers resistance to puromycin
   4826..5533    +  CDS            mCherry: mCherry is a basic (constitutively fluorescent) red fluorescent protein published in 2004, derived from Discosoma sp.. It is reported to be a very rapidly-maturing monomer with low acid sensitivity.
   5543..5563    +  CDS            SV40 NLS: nuclear localization signal of SV40 (simian virus 40) large T antigen
   5620..5643    +  misc_feature   MCS (fragment): pBluescript multiple cloning site
   5643..6231    +  misc_feature   WPRE: woodchuck hepatitis virus posttranscriptional regulatory element
   6232..6251    +  misc_feature   MCS (fragment): pBluescript multiple cloning site
   6253..6753    +  CDS            nef (fragment): NEF_HV1LA - Experimental evidence at protein level: Swiss-Prot protein existence level 1. Extracellular Nef protein targets CD4(+) T-lymphocytes for apoptosis by interacting with CXCR4 surface receptors. From Human immunodeficiency virus type 1 group M subtype B (isolate Lai) (HIV-1).
   6760..6940    +  LTR            5' LTR (truncated): truncated 5' long terminal repeat (LTR) from HIV-1
   7002..7590    -  rep_origin     ori: high-copy-number ColE1/pMB1/pBR322/pUC origin of replication
   7761..8621    -  CDS            AmpR: β-lactamase; bla; confers resistance to ampicillin, carbenicillin, and related antibiotics
   8622..8726    -  promoter       AmpR promoter: bla
