[The description below was written by a language model from this plasmid's Addgene catalogue record and pLannotate feature annotations shown in this document.]
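Description:
sgLenti-orthogonal is an empty lentiviral backbone for expressing two guide RNAs from one vector, one for Streptococcus pyogenes Cas9 and one for Staphylococcus aureus Cas9. The bacterial portion is pBR322-derived, with a ColE1/pMB1-type origin, a bom fragment and a β-lactamase gene for ampicillin selection. The viral portion has a CMV enhancer/promoter fused to a truncated HIV-1 5' LTR, which drives genomic RNA production in packaging cells. This is followed by the Ψ packaging signal with a gag fragment, the RRE, the cPPT/CTS, a WPRE, and a 3' region annotated as a nef fragment plus truncated LTR.

Between the cPPT and the marker cassette sit two guide RNA units. An S. pyogenes tracrRNA/scaffold fragment comes first, and the annotated human U6 promoter lies upstream of the S. aureus gRNA scaffold. The catalogue lists only U6 as the promoter, and the feature table does not annotate a promoter in front of the S. pyogenes scaffold. Short Cd4 and HBB "CDS fragments" flank the scaffolds; these are probably database matches to stuffer or spacer sequence rather than functional genes. According to the depositor, guides are inserted in two sequential restriction cloning steps, AarI for the S. pyogenes guide and then BfuAI for the S. aureus guide. A single loxP site is also annotated upstream.

An EF-1α core promoter drives puromycin N-acetyltransferase followed by mCherry carrying an SV40 NLS, allowing drug selection and fluorescent tracking of transduced cells. How the two coding sequences are linked is not annotated. Because the two Cas9 orthologues recognise different scaffolds, two independent perturbations can be directed in the same cell. The associated publication used this arrangement for combined gene activation and knockout screening.
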