Addgene plasmid #105997: sgLenti-orthogonal
Purpose: (Empty Backbone) Dual Streptococcus pyogenes and Staphylococcus aureus sgRNA expression vector
Depositing lab: Mike McManus. Depositing organization: University of California, San Francisco (UCSF). Publication: Dual gene activation and knockout screen reveals directional dependencies in genetic networks. Boettcher M, Tian R, Blau JA, Markegard E, Wagner RT, Wu D, Mo X, Biton A, Zaitlen N, Fu H, McCormick F, Kampmann M, McManus MT. Nat Biotechnol. 2018 Jan 15. pii: nbt.4062. doi: 10.1038/nbt.4062. PubMed 29334369.
Backbone
  Vector backbone: pBR322
  Vector type: Mammalian Expression, Lentiviral, CRISPR ; S.pyogenes sgRNA expression vector
  Promoter: U6
  Selectable markers: Puromycin ; mCherry
Growth in bacteria
  Bacterial resistance: Ampicillin, 100 μg/mL
  Growth temperature: 37°C
  Growth strain: NEB Stable
  Copy number: Unknown
Gene/Insert
  Cloning method: Restriction Enzyme
Terms and licenses: Academic/Nonprofit Terms; Industry Terms: Not Available to Industry
Depositor comments: Dual sgRNA vector to express one sgRNA for S.pyogenes Cas9 and one sgRNA for S.aureus Cas9. Cloning is done in two steps: 1.) AarI digest to clone the S.pyogenes sgRNA and after preparation of the successfully cloned plasmid 2.) BfuAI digest followed by cloning of the S.aureus sgRNA.
How to cite: sgLenti-orthogonal was a gift from Mike McManus (Addgene plasmid # 105997 ; http://n2t.net/addgene:105997 ; RRID:Addgene_105997)
