>Addgene plasmid #105997 | sgLenti-orthogonal | addgene partial sequence | sequence record 205612 | Addgene Partial NGS Result
GACGTGTGCTCTTCCGATCTACCGGCAATCACGTATCGACGCAAAAATCTCGCCAACAAGTTGACGAGAT
AAACACGGCATTTTGCCTTGTTTTAGTAGATTCTGTTTCCAGAGTACTAAAACGATCGCAGGTACATGTG
CCGAGCCATCTCTCTTAGGCGCTTGCTGCTGCTGCTGCGGCGCGCCTCACAACTCCTAGCTGTCACTCAA
GGGAAGACGCTGGTGCTGGGGAAGTACCTGCGTCTCACGGTGTTTCGTCCTTTCCACAAGATATATAAAG
CCAAGAAATCGAAATACTTTCAAGTTACGGTAAGCATATGATAGTCCATTTTAAAACATAATTTTAAAAC
TGCAAACTACCCAAGAAATTATTACTTTCTACGTCACGTATTTTGTACTAATATCTTTGTGTTTACAGTC
AAATTAATTCTAATTATCTCTCTAACAGACCTTGTATCGTATATGCAAATATGAAGGAATCATGGGAAAT
AGGCCCTCTTCCTGCCCGACCGCTACCTAGGGCTCATCACCGGCCTCTGGGGCAAGGTCAATGTGGCCGA
ATGTGGGGCCGAAGCCCTGGCCAGGCTGCTGATCGTCTACCCCTGGACCCAGAGGTTCTTTGCGTCCTTT
GGGAACCTCTCCAGCCCCACTGCCATCCTTGGCAACCCCATGGTCCGCGCCCACGGCAAGAAAGTGCTCA
CCTCCTTTGGGGATGCTGTGCATGCAAAAAAAGCACCGACTCGGTGCCACTTTTTCAAGTTGATAACGGA
CTAGCCTTATTTAAACTTGCTATGCTGTTTCCAGCATAGCTCTTAAACGATCGCAGGTGGTTCCTGGCTT
GCGTGCTGGGTGGCTCCTTCGGCTTTGGCGCGCCCCTTGGGCTCTGCATCCTCTGCTGTGTCAGGTGCCG
GCACCAACAGCGCCAGTGACACCTGCGTCTCCAACAAGGTGGTTCTCCAAGGGATACTTATAGTCTCAAA
ACACACAATTACTTTACAGTTAGGGTGAGTTTCCTTTTGTGCTGTTTATAACTTCGTATAATGTATGCTA
TACGAAGTTATAGAAATCCAAGCCTATCATGTAAAATGTAGCTAGTATTAAAAAGAACAGATTATCTGTC
TTTTATCGCACATTAAGCCTCTATAGTTACTAGGAAATATTATATGCAAATTAACCGGGGCAGGGGAGTA
GCCGAGCTTCTCCCACAAGTCCGTGCGAGGGGGCCGGCGCGGGCCTAGAGATGGCGCGTCGGATCTCTAG
AGCGGGCCCGGTACTAACCAAACTGGATCTCTGCTGTCCCTGTAATAAACCCGAAAATTTTGAATTTTTG
TAATTTGTTTTTGTAATTCTTTAGTTTGTATGTCTGTTGCTATTATGTCTACTATTCTTTCCCCTGCACT
GTACCCCCCAATCCCCCCTTTTCTTTTAAAATTGTGGATGAATACTGCCATTTGTCTGCAGAATTGGCGC
ACGCAGTGCCGATCCGTTCACTAATCGAATGGATCTGTCTCTGTCTCTCTCTCCACCTTCTTCTTCTATT
CCTTCGGGCCTGTCGGGTCCCCTCGGGGTTGGGAGGTGGGTCTGAAACGATAATGGTGAATATCCCTGCC
TAACTCTATTCACTATAGAAAGTACAGCAAAAACTATTCTTAAACCTACCAAGCCTCCTACTATCATTAT
GAATAATTTTATATACCACAGCCAATTTGTTATGTTAAACCAATTCCACAAACTTGCCCATTTATCTAAT
TCCAATAATTCTTGTTCATTCTTTTCTTGCTGGTTTTGCGATTCTTCAATTAAGGAGTGTATTAAGCTTG
TGTAATTGTTAATTTCTCTGTCCCACTCCATCCAGGTCGTGTGATTCCAAATCTGTTCCAGAGATTTATT
ACTCCAACTAGCATTCCAAGGCACAGCAGTGGTGCAAATGAGTTTTCCAGAGCAACCCCAAATCCCCAGG
AGCTGTTGATCCTTTAGGTATCTTTCCACAGCCAGGATTCTTGCCTGGAGCTGCTTGATGCCCCAGACTG
TGAGTTGCAACAGATGCTGTTGCGCCTCAATAGCCCTCAGCAAATTGTTCTGCTGCTGCACTATACCAGA
CAATAATTGTCTGGCCTGTACCGTCAGCGTCATTGACGCTGCGCCCATAGTGCTTCCTGCTGCTCCCAAG
AACCCAAGGAACAAAGCTCCTATTCCCACTGCTCTTTTTTCTCTCTGCACCACTCTTCTCTTTGCCTTGG
TGGGTGCTACTCCTAATGGTTCAATTTTTACTACTTTATATTTATATAATTCACTTCTCCAATTGTCCCT
CATATCTCCTCCTCCAGGTCTGAAGATCAGCGGCCGGCCGCTTGCTGTGCGGTGGTCTTACTTTTGTTTT
GCTCTTCCTCTATCTTGTCTAAAGCTTCCTTGGTGTCTTTTATCTCTATCCTTTGATGCACACAATAGAG
GGTTGCTACTGTATTATATAATGATCTAAGTTCTTCTGATCCTGTCTGAAGGGATGGTTGTAGCTGTCCC
AGTATTTGTCTACAGCCTTCTGATGTTTCTAACAGGCCAGGATTAACTGCGAATCGTTCTAGCTCCCTGC
TTGCCCATACTATATGTTTTAATTTATATTTTTTCTTTCCCCCTGGCCTTAACCGAATTTTTTCCCATCG
CGATCTAATTCTCCCCCGCTTAATACTGACGCTCTCGCACCCATCTCTCTCCTTCTAGCCTCCGCTAGTC
AAAATTTTTGGCGTACTCACCAGTCGCCGCCCCTCGCCTCTTGCCGTGCGCGCTTCAGCAAGCCGAGTCC
TGCGTCGAGAGAGCTCCTCTGGTTTCCCTTTCGCTTTCAAGTCCCTGTTCGGGCGCCACTGCTAGAGATT
TTCCACACTGACTAAAAGGGTCTGAGGGATCTCTAGTTACCAGAGTCACACAACAGACGGGCACACACTA
CTTGAAGCACTCAAGGCAAGCTTTATTGAGGCTTAAGCAGTGGGTTCCCTAGTTAGCCAGAGAGCTCCCA
GGCTCAGATCTGGTCTAACCAGAGAGACCCAGTACAGGCAAAACGCGCTGCTTATATAGACCTCCCACCG
TACACGCCTACCGCCCATTTGCGTCAATGGGGCGGAGTTGTTACGACATTTTGGAAAGTCCCGTTGATTT
TGGTGCCAAAACAAACTCCCATTGACGTCAATGGGGTGGAGACTTGGAAATCCCCGTGAGTCAAACCGCT
ATCCACGCCCATTGATGTACTGCCAAAACCGCATCACCATGGTAATAGCGATGACTAATACGTAGATGTA
CTGCCAAGTAGGAAAGTCCCATAAGGTCATGTACTGGGCATAATGCCAGGCGGGCCATTTACCGTCATTG
ACGTCAATAGGGGGCGTACTTGGCATATGATACACTTGATGTACTGCCAAGTGGGCAGTTTACCGTAAAT
ACTCCACCCATTGACGTCAATGGAAAGTCCCTATTGGCGTTACTATGGGAACATACGTCATTATTGACGT
CAATGGGCGGGGGTCGTTGGGCGGTCAGCCAGGCGGGCCATTTACCGTAAGTTATGTAACGCGGAACTCC
ATATATGGGCTATGAACTAATGACCCCGTAATTGATTACTATTAATAACTAGTCAATAATCAATGTCAAC
GCGTATATCTGGCCCGTACATCGCGAAGCAGCGCAAAACGCCTAACCCTAAGCAGATTCTTCATGCAATT
GTCGGTCAAGCCTTGCCTTGTTGTAGCTTAAATTTTGCTCGCGCACTACTCAGCGACCTCCAACACACAA
GCAGGGAGCAGATACTGGCTTAACTATGCGGCATCAGAGCAGATTGTACTGAGAGTGCACCATAGGGGAT
CGGGAGATCTCCCGATCCGTCGACGTCAGGTGGCACTTTTCGGGGAAATGTGCGCGGAACCCCTATTTGT
TTATTTTTCTAAATACATTCAAATATGTATCCGCTCATGAGACAATAACCCTGATAAATGCTTCAATAAT
ATTGAAAAAGGAAGAGTATGAGTATTCAACATTTCCGTGTCGCCCTTATTCCCTTTTTTGCGGCATTTTG
CCTTCCTGTTTTTGCTCACCCAGAAACGCTGGTGAAAGTAAAAGATGCTGAAGATCAGTTGGGTGCACGA
GTGGGTTACATCGAACTGGATCTCAACAGCGGTAAGATCCTTGAGAGTTTTCGCCCCGAAGAACGTTTTC
CAATGATGAGCACTTTTAAAGTTCTGCTATGTGGCGCGGTATTATCCCGTATTGACGCCGGGCAAGAGCA
ACTCGGTCGCCGCATACACTATTCTCAGAATGACTTGGTTGAGTACTCACCAGTCACAGAAAAGCATCTT
ACGGATGGCATGACAGTAAGAGAATTATGCAGTGCTGCCATAACCATGAGTGATAACACTGCGGCCAACT
TACTTCTGACAACGATCGGAGGACCGAAGGAGCTAACCGCTTTTTTGCACAACATGGGGGATCATGTAAC
TCGCCTTGATCGTTGGGAACCGGAGCTGAATGAAGCCATACCAAACGACGAGCGTGACACCACGATGCCT
GTAGCAATGGCAACAACGTTGCGCAAACTATTAACTGGCGAACTACTTACTCTAGCTTCCCGGCAACAAT
TAATAGACTGGATGGAGGCGGATAAAGTTGCAGGACCACTTCTGCGCTCGGCCCTTCCGGCTGGCTGGTT
TATTGCTGATAAATCTGGAGCCGGTGAGCGTGGGTCTCGCGGTATCATTGCAGCACTGGGGCCAGATGGT
AAGCCCTCCCGTATCGTAGTTATCTACACGACGGGGAGTCAGGCAACTATGGATGAACGAAATAGACAGA
TCGCTGAGATAGGTGCCTCACTGATTAAGCATTGGTAACTGTCAGACCAAGTTTACTCATATATACTTTA
GATTGATTTAAAACTTCATTTTTAATTTAAAAGGATCTAGGTGAAGATCCTTTTTGATAATCTCATGACC
AAAATCCCTTAACGTGAGTTTTCGTTCCACTGAGCGTCAGACCCCGTAGAAAAGATCAAAGGATCTTCTT
GAGATCCTTTTTTTCTGCGCGTAATCTGCTGCTTGCAAACAAAAAAACCACCGCTACCAGCGGTGGTTTG
TTTGCCGGATCAAGAGCTACCAACTCTTTTTCCGAAGGTAACTGGCTTCAGCAGAGCGCAGATACCAAAT
ACTGTTCTTCTAGTGTAGCCGTAGTTAGGCCACCACTTCAAGAACTCTGTAGCACCGCCTACATACCTCG
CTCTGCTAATCCTGTTACCAGTGGCTGCTGCCAGTGGCGATAAGTCGTGTCTTACCGGGTTGGACTCAAG
ACGATAGTTACCGGATAAGGCGCAGCGGTCGGGCTGAACGGGGGGTTCGTGCACACAGCCCAGCTTGGAG
CGAACGACCTACACCGAACTGAGATACCTACAGCGTGAGCTATGAGAAAGCGCCACGCTTCCCGAAGGGA
GAAAGGCGGACAGGTATCCGGTAAGCGGCAGGGTCGGAACAGGAGAGCGCACGAGGGAGCTTCCAGGGGG
AAACGCCTGGTATCTTTATAGTCCTGTCGGGTTTCGCCACCTCTGACTTGAGCGTCGATTTTTGTGATGC
TCGTCAGGGGGGCGGAGCCTATGGAAAAACGCCAGCAACGCGGCCTTTTTACGGTTCCTGGCCTTTTGCT
GGCCTTTTGCTCACATGCTGCTAGAGATTTTCCACACTGACTAAAAGGGTCTGAGGGATCTCTAGTTACC
AGAGTCACACAACAGACGGGCACACACTACTTGAAGCACTCAAGGCAAGCTTTATTGAGGCTTAAGCAGT
GGGTTCCCTAGTTAGCCAGAGAGCTCCCAGGCTCAGATCTGGTCTAACCAGAGAGACCCAGTACAGTCCG
GATGCAGCTCTCGGGCCATGTGATGAAATGCTAGGCGGCTGTCAAACCTCCACTCTAATACTTCTCTCTC
CGGGTCATCCATCCCATGCAGGCTCACAGGGTGTAACAAGCGGGTGTTCTCTCCTTCATTGGCTTCTTCT
ACCTTCTCTTGCTCAACTGGTACTAGCTTGTAGCACCATCCAAAGGTCAGTGGATATCTGATCCCTGGCC
CTGGTGTGTAGTTCTGCCAATCAGGGAAGTAGCCTTGTGTGTGGTAGATCCACAGATCAAGGATATCTTG
TCTTCGTTGGGAGTGAATTAGCCCTTCCAGTCCCCCCTTTTCTTTTAAAAAGTGGCTAAGATCTACAGCT
GCCTTGTAAGTCATTGGTCTTAAAGGTACCTGAGGTGTGACTGGAAAACCCACCTCCTCCTCCTCTTGTG
CTTCTAGCCAGGCACAATCAGCATTGGTAGCTGCTGTATTGCTACTTGTGATTGCTCCATGTTTTTCTAG
GTCTCGATCGAGGTCGACGGTATCGATGCGGGGAGGCGGCCCAAAGGGAGATCCGACTCGTCTGAGGGCG
AAGGCGAAGACGCGGAAGAGGCCGCAGAGCCGGCAGCAGGCCGCGGGAAGGAAGGTCCGCTGGATTGAGG
GCCGAAGGGACGTAGCAGAAGGACGTCCCGCGCAGAATCCAGGTGGCAACACAGGCGAGCAGCCAAGGAA
AGGACGATGATTTCCCCGACAACACCACGGAATTGTCAGTGCCCAACAGCCGAGCCCCTGTCCAGCAGCG
GGCAAGGCAGGCGGCGATGAGTTCCGCCGTGGCAATAGGGAGGGGGAAAGCGAAAGTCCCGGAAAGGAGC
TGACAGGTGGTGGCAATGCCCCAACCAGTGGGGGTTGCGTCAGCAAACACAGTGCACACCACGCCACGTT
GCCTGACAACGGGCCACAACTCCTCATAAAGAGACAGCAACCAGGATTTATACAAGGAGGAGAAAATGAA
AGCCATACGGGAAGCAATAGCATGATACAAAGGCATTAAAGCAGCGTATCCACATAGCGTAAAAGGAGCA
ACATAGTTAAGAATACCAGTCAATCTTTCACAAATTTTGTAATCCAGAGGTTGATTATCGATAAGCTTGA
TATCGAATTGTACCTAGTGGAACCGGAACCCTTAAACATGTTAGGTCCCTCGACTTAATTAACTATACCT
TTCTCTTCTTTTTTGGATCAGCTCCCTTGTACAGCTCGTCCATGCCGCCGGTGGAGTGGCGGCCCTCGGC
GCGTTCGTACTGTTCCACGATGGTGTAGTCCTCGTTGTGGGAGGTGATGTCCAACTTGATGTTGACGTTG
TAGGCGCCGGGCAGCTGCACGGGCTTCTTGGCCTTGTAGGTGGTCTTGACCTCAGCGTCGTAGTGGCCGC
CGTCCTTCAGCTTCAGCCTCTGCTTGATCTCGCCCTTCAGGGCGCCGTCCTCGGGGTACATCCGCTCGGA
GGAGGCCTCCCAGCCCATGGTCTTCTTCTGCATTACGGGGCCGTCGGAGGGGAAGTTGGTGCCGCGCAGC
TTCACCTTGTAGATGAACTCGCCGTCCTGCAGGGAGGAGTCCTGGGTCACGGTCACCACGCCGCCGTCCT
CGAAGTTCATCACGCGCTCCCACTTGAAGCCCTCGGGGAAGGACAGCTTCAAGTAGTCGGGGATGTCGGC
GGGGTGCTTCACGTAGGCCTTGGAGCCGTACATGAACTGAGGGGACAGGATGTCCCAGGCGAAGGGCAGG
GGGCCACCCTTGGTCACCTTCAGCTTGGCGGTCTGGGTGCCCTCGTAGGGGCGGCCCTCGCCCTCGCCCT
CGATCTCGAACTCGTGGCCGTTCACGGAGCCCTCCATGTGCACCTTGAAGCGCATGAACTCCTTGATGAT
GGCCATGTTATCCTCCTCGCCCTTGCTCACCATGGTGGCGACCGGTGGGCCAGGATTCTCCTCGACGTCA
CCGCATGTTAGCAGACTTCCTCTGCCCTCTCCCGATCCGGCACCGGGCTTGCGGGTCATGCACCAGGTGC
GCGGTCCTTCGGGCACCTCGACGTCGGCGGTGACGGTGAAGCCGAGCCGCTCGTAGAAGGGGAGGTTGCG
GGGCGCGGAGGTCTCCAGGAAGGCGGGCACCCCGGCGCGCTCGGCCGCCTCCACTCCGGGGAGCACGACG
GCGCTGCCCAGACCCTTGCCCTGGTGGTCGGGCGAGACGCCGACGGTGGCCAGGAACCACGCGGGCTCCT
TGGGCCGGTGCGGCGCCAGGAGGCCTTCCATCTGTTGCTGCGCGGCCAGCCGGGAACCGCTCAACTCGGC
CATGCGCGGGCCGATCTCGGCGAACACCGCCCCCGCTTCGACGCTCTCCGGCGTGGTCCAGACCGCCACC
GCGGCGCCGTCGTCCGCGACCCACACCTTGCCGATGTCGAGCCCGACGCGCGTGAGGAAGAGTTCTTGCA
GCTCGGTGACCCGCTCGATGTGGCGGTCCGGGTCGACGGTGTGGCGCGTGGCGGGGTAGTCGGCGAACGC
GGCGGCGAGGGTGCGTACGGCCCGGGGGACGTCGTCGCGGGTGGCGAGGCGCACCGTGGGCTTGTACTCG
GTCATGGTGGGCTAGCTCACTGTTCTGGCGGCAAACCCGTTGCGAAAAAGAACGTTCACGGCGACTACTG
CACTTATATACGGTTCTCCCCCACCCTCGGGAAAAAGGCGGAGCCAGTACACGACATCACTTTCCCAGTT
TACCCCGCGCCACCTTCTCTAGGCACCGGTTCAATTGCCGACCCCTCCCCCCAACTTCTCGGGGACTGTG
GGCGATGTGCGCTCTGCCCACTGACGGGCACATGCATGGCGGTAATACGGTTATCCACGCGTGACTGGAG
TTCAGACG
